>Addgene plasmid #118230 | pBSV2G_PflaB-mCherryBb | addgene full sequence | sequence record 459683 | Addgene NGS Result
TTTACACTTTATGCTTCCGGCTCGTATGTTGTGTGGAATTGTGAGCGGATAACAATTTCACACAGGAAAC
AGCTATGACATGATTACGAATTCGAGCTCTGTCTGTCGCCTCTTGTGGCTTCCGGAGGAGTTATTTATAA
TAAAATAAAGAATTACGACTTGAAAATTTTTAATCAAAAAAATAAAGTTGAAGATTATAAAAAGAAGTAC
GAAGATAGAGAGAGAAAAGTGGAAGGTGAACTTAATACCTTGGATTTTACCGTTAAGCGCATGAAAGATC
AAGAAAATACATTAAAGGCTTTTGATTTTAATCAAAGAAATAAATAATAATAATTATTTTTAATGCTATT
GCTATTTGCGTTTCTTTTTTTTTAATTTTTGTGCTATTCTTTTTAACAGGCAAAAGGATTTGCCAAAGTC
AGAAATTTAAATTTTATCATGGAGGAATGAGGATCCATGGTTAGTAAAGGTGAAGAAGATAATATGGCTA
TTATTAAAGAATTTATGAGATTTAAAGTTCACATGGAAGGTAGTGTTAATGGTCATGAATTTGAAATTGA
AGGTGAAGGTGAAGGTAGACCTTATGAAGGTACTCAAACTGCTAAATTAAAAGTTACTAAAGGTGGTCCT
TTACCTTTTGCTTGGGATATTTTAAGTCCTCAATTTATGTATGGTAGTAAAGCATACGTTAAACATCCTG
CTGATATTCCTGATTATTTAAAATTAAGTTTTCCTGAAGGTTTTAAATGGGAAAGAGTTATGAATTTTGA
AGATGGTGGTGTTGTTACTGTTACTCAAGATAGTAGTTTACAAGATGGTGAATTTATTTATAAAGTTAAA
TTAAGAGGTACTAATTTTCCTAGTGATGGTCCTGTTATGCAAAAAAAAACTATGGGTTGGGAAGCTAGTA
GTGAAAGAATGTATCCTGAAGATGGTGCTTTAAAAGGTGAAATTAAACAAAGATTAAAATTAAAAGATGG
TGGTCATTATGATGCTGAAGTTAAAACTACTTATAAAGCTAAAAAACCTGTTCAATTACCTGGTGCTTAT
AATGTTAATATTAAATTAGATATTACTTCGCATAATGAAGATTATACTATTGTTGAACAATATGAAAGAG
CTGAAGGTAGACATAGTACAGGTGGTATGGATGAATTATATAAATAAGCTTGGCACTGGCCGTCGTTTTA
CAACGTCGTGACTGGGAAAACCCTGGCGTTACCCAACTTAATCGCCTTGCAGCACATCCCCCTTTCGCCA
GCTGGCGTAATAGCGAAGAGGCCCGCACCGATCGCCCTTCCCAACAGTTGCGCAGCCTGAATGGCGAATG
GCGCGGCCGCCCTAGGTTAATACCCGAGCTTCAAGGAAGATTTCCTATTAAGGTTGAACTTAAGAGCTTA
AGCATAGACGATTTGAAAAAAATTTTAAAACAAACAAAAAATTCTTTAATAAAACAATATGTTGCGATGT
TTAAGGTTTATGATTTAGATTTAAAGTTTAGTGAGGAAGCTATAGATAGAATTGCAGAGCTTACTTTTAA
TATGAATCTTGAGAGTGAAAATCTTGGTGCCAGAAGACTTCACGGTGTTATGGAAATAGTGCTTGCAGAT
CTTTTTTTTGAAGTGCCTGGCAGTAAGTTGAAAAAATTTGAAATAAACTTGGACTATGTTAATAAAAAAA
TACAAATTAACGAACAAAAAGATTTGAATTATTATATAATTTAGTTAAAAGCAATTTTAAATGAGGGAGG
TTTCCATATGTTACGCAGCAGCAACGATGTTACGCAGCAGGGCAGTCGCCCTAAAACAAAGTTAGGTGGC
TCAAGTATGGGCATCATTCGCACATGTAGGCTCGGCCCTGACCAAGTCAAATCCATGCGGGCTGCTCTTG
ATCTTTTCGGTCGTGAGTTCGGAGACGTAGCCACCTACTCCCAACATCAGCCGGACTCCGATTACCTCGG
GAACTTGCTCCGTAGTAAGACATTCATCGCGCTTGCTGCCTTCGACCAAGAAGCGGTTGTTGGCGCTCTC
GCGGCTTACGTTCTGCCCAAGTTTGAGCAGCCGCGTAGTGAGATCTATATCTATGATCTCGCAGTCTCCG
GCGAGCACCGGAGGCAGGGCATTGCCACCGCGCTCATCAATCTCCTCAAGCATGAGGCCAACGCGCTTGG
TGCTTATGTGATCTACGTGCAAGCAGATTACGGTGACGATCCCGCAGTGGCTCTCTATACAAAGTTGGGC
ATACGGGAAGAAGTGATGCACTTTGATATCGACCCAAGTACCGCCACCTAACAATTCGTTCAAGCCGAGA
TCGGCTTACGCGTCCAAAATCCCTTAACGTGAGTTTTCGTTCCACTGAGCGTCAGACCCCGTAGAAAAGA
TCAAAGGATCTTCTTGAGATCCTTTTTTTCTGCGCGTAATCTGCTGCTTGCAAACAAAAAAACCACCGCT
ACCAGCGGTGGTTTGTTTGCCGGATCAAGAGCTACCAACTCTTTTTCCGAAGGTAACTGGCTTCAGCAGA
GCGCAGATACCAAATACTGTTCTTCTAGTGTAGCCGTAGTTAGGCCACCACTTCAAGAACTCTGTAGCAC
CGCCTACATACCTCGCTCTGCTAATCCTGTTACCAGTGGCTGCTGCCAGTGGCGATAAGTCGTGTCTTAC
CGGGTTGGACTCAAGACGATAGTTACCGGATAAGGCGCAGCGGTCGGGCTGAACGGGGGGTTCGTGCACA
CAGCCCAGCTTGGAGCGAACGACCTACACCGAACTGAGATACCTACAGCGTGAGCTATGAGAAAGCGCCA
CGCTTCCCGAAGGGAGAAAGGCGGACAGGTATCCGGTAAGCGGCAGGGTCGGAACAGGAGAGCGCACGAG
GGAGCTTCCAGGGGGAAACGCCTGGTATCTTTATAGTCCTGTCGGGTTTCGCCACCTCTGACTTGAGCGT
CGATTTTTGTGATGCTCGTCAGGGGGGCGGAGCCTATGGAAAAACGCCAGCAACGCGGCCTTTTTACGGT
TCCTGGCCTTTTGCTGGCCTTTTGCTCACATGTTCTTTCCTGCACTAGATCCCCGGCAAGTTCATCCTTA
GGGTTTTCATATCTCTTAAAAAGTCAATTTCTGCTTGATTAATTTCTTGTGGATTATTGTTTTTGCGGTT
TTTCATTTTTTATCTCCTTGAGTATTGAATTTTTTCTTATATATAAAATATAGCAAAAACTATTTTTGCC
AACTTTTTTACAAAAAATTTTTTATTAAAACACTTAGGGCTTTGCTAAATTCTCTTTTAAAAGAACTTAG
TAAAGCCCTATGGATTTAAGAACTGATTATACTTACGTAGTAAAAATACTACAGATATTAATAGTATAGA
CCATATCAAAATCATAATCAATTTATATTTATCTAAAATTGTGGTCCATACAAAATACAAAAAAATTAGG
TTTTTCTAAATTCTATTTTAAAAGAACTTAGTAACACCTAATCTCTAAATTACTTACAAAATTCTAAAAT
TAGATTTTTAGTTCTTCATATTTCTTTAAAAGTTTTTTAAGAAAATCTTTTTGATTTTCAAAAATTTCAT
GCATCATAAAACTAGTAAATTTGGATTTTTTTTTGTAAAAATCATAACTTTCTTGGGTTTTAAGTTGAAA
TCTTAATGGTTTTATTGGATTTTGCCTAGATTTTTTTAACGCCGGACTTTCTTTATCTTTTATAAAATTA
TAAGAATTTTTAATACCATTTTCTATTAAATAATCTTCTTTTATAAGCCCCTCTTGCAGTGCAGTTGCTA
ATCTTAAATACTTATACGCTTGAGTTTTTGCTACATCAAAGTCTTTTATAAAATCAAGAAAAGTTTTATA
ACCATCAAATTTATAATATTGATTATCTTTTATTTCTTTTAAAATTTTAATATTTTCCACCCTGTGGAAT
ATTTCTTTTTTGAAATTGTCATTTAACTTTTCCTTTAGTGTCTTGTAATAAGAAATTTTACTTTCATTAA
TCATTAAATTTTGTTCAACATAAGTATCTATCTTTTTTGTTAAAACTTTAACAACACGTTTTTTTTCCAT
AAAAATTTTCCTTTATTTTTGCAACATTTTCCTTAATTGATATAATTGTTACTATTTTAGATTTTTTAAT
ATCCACTTAAGAATTAATCCCTCACTAGAATATTTTTTATTATAGAATTCATATACATGTTTTTCTAAAT
CTATAAATTTATCAACAATTGCTTTATTATAGGGTGTATCTATCTTTTCTTTTCTTAATAATCGTCTCAT
ATTCTTTAAATAACAACAAACACTGCCGGTTTTAAACCTAAATTCTATGTAATATATTTTTGAAAAAGTA
TATACATTTTCAACCCCGTTTATTTCATACTTTACAAAAACATTATTTATTGGTTTTCTATAACCATAGT
AAATGCCTAAAAATTTGTCCCCGTCTTTCATAGGATATAGATAAAGTTTTTGAATCTCTGATTTATCTAA
TAATTTTTCAAAAAAAATTATACACCGCTTTTGTTTGTTACTAACTACTCTATGCAATGCCTTTAATATT
TTTGTGTGATATATATTTTTATCACCTTTTTTTTCTTTCAGCAGGAAGATACTTTCTTTTGGAAATTTAA
TTTTTTGTTCATTTATTCTTGCAGCCTTAAGTCCGATTTTCATATTTAATCCTTATATAGCCTTTCTATT
TAATTCTTTTAAACTCAATAAACTTTTTTGGTTTTTCATTAGTTCTAATAATTCGCAATAATATGTGCAA
AACACTTTATTGTATTCTATTTTCTTTTGGTTATTCAAATATTCTTTTATAATTGGCTTTAGAAGTTCAA
TATTTACTTCTTTTTTTAGTTGTTCAATAAGGATATTGAAAATGTTTGTTTTTAAATCTTGATAATTTTG
TTGAGAATTTTCTTTTTTTCTTTCAATTGACTTCTCTAATTTACGCTTTATATTGTTTAAATCGCTATAT
TTATGACTTTCAATAATAAAATGAGGCTTAAATTTGTAATTTTCGTATATTTTTTGGAAACTTGTTTCTA
ATTGTTTAGAATTATATTCATTTTTTTCAAATTCTTTTTGAGTGTTGCATAGAATTTCCTTTAATTTTTC
TTGTTTTTCTTTCATACAAGATTTAGTAAAATGTATATTTTTATTTTTTAGTAATTTAATTTCTATTATT
TTTATGATTTTAAGTATTTTGATTATATTATCTTTATCAATATTTAAATTGAATAAAATTGTAAGAAAAA
TTGAAAGAATTTTTTTACATAAAAAGTTACATTTATTGAAGTAATTTCTTACTTGATACTTTTCTATTTC
ATTAATCTTTCTTTCTTCTTTTATATTATTTTTATTATTTAAACACTCCTTTAAATCTACACTCCCATTT
TTAGTAAATCTATCTTTAAGGCCCCTTGAAACTCTATTTTGAAATCTTAAATCTTTTTTTTCTTGAAAGT
ATTTATAGATTTTTTGGTAACATTCTTTTTTTGAAAAATTAAGTTGATAGTATATTTCGGTCCCCAAATT
TACCCCTAAGTGTTTGTGATAATTAGTTGTGACTTTAAATTCTTTTTCTAATTTGTAAAGGTAATTTTGC
AGTGTTTTTAGTTTAACGGGTGTTTGACTATTTCTTTTAAGGTTTTCATTAAAGTAATAGAGTATGTTTT
TTTGTGTGTATTTCTTATATGTTTTATTTATGTACGCTAGTGTTGAGATAAGGACTACTAATTTATACTG
TAATTTATTGTAGCAAGTTGTGGTTTTACTGGTTTTGTTTATATTAGATAAGTTTTCCATTTATAGCTCC
TTGAATACCGGATTTTTTATCTATAAAGTATATATATCACAATTTTGATTTAAAAGTAAATTCTTTTTTT
AAAAATACAAAAATTTTTTATAAATTATATAGACCATGATATTGTATTAATACTAATTGATTTTAATTTA
AGGTTGAACTAAAATAAACATAGTTTTGTAGAAAATAATTTTTCATTATTTTGCTACTTGATATTGGATC
GTAAAAATATTAGGGCTTTACAAAGTTCTTTTAAAAGAGAATTTAGTAAAGCCCTAAGTCTTTTAATAAA
AAATTTTTTGTAAAAAAGTTGGCAAAAATAGTTTTTGCTATATATTTATATATAAGAAAAAATTCAATAC
TCAAGGAGATAAAAAATGGAAAACTTAAACAATAATCCACAAAAAATTAATCAAATAAATAAGCAAACTA
ATTTTATTGGTTTTGAAAATTTTATAGAACTTGATAATCAAGTTAATCAAACTAAAGAAAAAAGTAAATT
AAGTAAGATAGGTAAGAAATTACCCGGAATAAGCAGTCAAGTCTAGTGCGGCCGCGCCCAATACGCAAAC
CGCCTCTCCCCGCGCGTTGGCCGATTCATTAATGCAGCTGGCACGACAGGTTTCCCGACTGGAAAGCGGG
CAGTGAGCGCAACGCAATTAATGTGAGTTAGCTCACTCATTAGGCACCCCAGGC
Features (pLannotate 1.2.2; 11 found; start..end, strand, type, name):
      1..31      +  promoter       lac promoter: promoter for the E. coli lac operon
     39..55      +  protein_bind   lac operator: The lac repressor binds to the lac operator to inhibit transcription in E. coli. This inhibition can be relieved by adding lactose or isopropyl-β-D-thiogalactopyranoside (IPTG). lac repressor encoded by lacI
    100..324     +  CDS            fliD (fragment): FLID_BORBU - Protein inferred from homology: Swiss-Prot protein existence level 3. Required for the morphogenesis and for the elongation of the flagellar filament by facilitating polymerization of the flagellin monomers at the tip of growing filament. Forms a capping structure, which prevents flagellin subunits (transported through the central channel of the flagellum) from leaking out without polymerization at the distal end (By similarity). From Borrelia burgdorferi (strain ATCC 35210 / B31 / CIP 102532 / DSM 4680).
    457..1164    +  CDS            mCherry: mCherry is a basic (constitutively fluorescent) red fluorescent protein published in 2004, derived from Discosoma sp.. It is reported to be a very rapidly-maturing monomer with low acid sensitivity.
   1174..1328    +  CDS            lacZα (fragment): LacZα fragment of β-galactosidase; lacZ fragment
   1347..1721    +  CDS            hslU (fragment): HSLU_BORBU - Protein inferred from homology: Swiss-Prot protein existence level 3. ATPase subunit of a proteasome-like degradation complex; this subunit has chaperone activity. The binding of ATP and its subsequent hydrolysis by HslU are essential for unfolding of protein substrates subsequently hydrolyzed by HslV. HslU recognizes the N-terminal part of its protein substrates and unfolds these before they are guided to HslV for hydrolysis. From Borrelia burgdorferi (strain ATCC 35210 / B31 / CIP 102532 / DSM 4680).
   1758..2291    +  CDS            GmR: gentamycin acetyltransferase; aacC1; confers resistance to gentamycin
   2394..2982    +  rep_origin     ori: high-copy-number ColE1/pMB1/pBR322/pUC origin of replication
   3948..3964    -  promoter       ADH1 promoter (fragment): S. cerevisiae ADH1; promoter for alcohol dehydrogenase 1
   6354..6446    +  CDS            lacI (fragment): lac repressor; lacI; The lac repressor binds to the lac operator to inhibit transcription in E. coli. This inhibition can be relieved by adding lactose or isopropyl-β-D-thiogalactopyranoside (IPTG).
   6459..6480    +  protein_bind   CAP binding site: CAP binding activates transcription in the presence of cAMP. E. coli catabolite activator protein
