>Addgene plasmid #118230 | pBSV2G_PflaB-mCherryBb Sequencing Result | analyzer sequence | sequence record 228478
TTGTGAGCGGATAACAATTTCACACAGGAAACAGCTATGACATGATTACGAATTCGAGCTCTGTCTGTCG
CCTCTTGTGGCTTCCGGAGGAGTTATTTATAATAAAATAAAGAATTACGACTTGAAAATTTTTAATCAAA
AAAATAAAGTTGAAGATTATAAAAAGAAGTACGAAGATAGAGAGAGAAAAGTGGAAGGTGAACTTAATAC
CTTGGATTTTACCGTTAAGCGCATGAAAGATCAAGAAAATACATTAAAGGCTTTTGATTTTAATCAAAGA
AATAAATAATAATAATTATTTTTAATGCTATTGCTATTTGCGTTTCTTTTTTTTTAATTTTTGTGCTATT
CTTTTTAACAGGCAAAAGGATTTGCCAAAGTCAGAAATTTAAATTTTATCATGGAGGAATGAGGATCCAT
GGTTAGTAAAGGTGAAGAAGATAATATGGCTATTATTAAAGAATTTATGAGATTTAAAGTTCACATGGAA
GGTAGTGTTAATGGTCATGAATTTGAAATTGAAGGTGAAGGTGAAGGTAGACCTTATGAAGGTACTCAAA
CTGCTAAATTAAAAGTTACTAAAGGTGGTCCTTTACCTTTTGCTTGGGATATTTTAAGTCCTCAATTTAT
GTATGGTAGTAAAGCATACGTTAAACATCCTGCTGATATTCCTGATTATTTAAAATTAAGTTTTCCTGAA
GGTTTTAAATGGGAAAGAGTTATGAATTTTGAAGATGGTGGTGTTGTTACTGTTACTCAAGATAGTAGTT
TACAAGATGGTGAATTTATTTATAAAGTTAAATTAAGAGGTACTAATTTTCCTAGTGATGGTCCTGTTAT
GCAAAAAAAAACTATGGGTTGGGAAGCTAGTAGTGAAAGAATGTATCCTGAAGATGGTGCTTTAAAAGGT
GAAATTAAACAAAGATTAAAATTAAAAGATGGTGGTCATTATGATGCTGAAGTTAAAACTACTTATAAAG
CTAAAAAACCTGTTCAATTACCTGGTGCTTATAATGTTAATATTAAATTAGATATTACTTCGCATAATGA
AGATTATACTATTGTTGAACAATATGAAAGAGCTGAAGGTAGACATAGTACAGGTGGTATGGATGAATTA
TATAAATAAGCTTGGCACTGGCCGTCGTTTTACAACGTCGTGACTGGGAAAACCCTGGCGTTACCCAACT
TAATCGCCTTGCAGCACATCCCCCTTTCGCCAGCTGGCGTAATAGCGAAGAGGCCCGCACCGATCGCCCT
TCCCAACAGTTGCGCAGCCTGAATGGCGAATGGCGCGGCCGCCCTAGGTTAATACCCGAGCTTCAAGGAA
GATTTCCTATTAAGGTTGAACTTAAGAGCTTAAGCATAGACGATTTGAAAAAAATTTTAAAACAAACAAA
AAATTCTTTAATAAAACAATATGTTGCGATGTTTAAGGTTTATGATTTAGATTTAAAGTTTAGTGAGGAA
GCTATAGATAGAATTGCAGAGCTTACTTTTAATATGAATCTTGAGAGTGAAAATCTTGGTGCCAGAAGAC
TTCACGGTGTTATGGAAATAGTGCTTGCAGATCTTTTTTTTGAAGTGCCTGGCAGTAAGTTGAAAAAATT
TGAAATAAACTTGGACTATGTTAATAAAAAAATACAAATTAACGAACAAAAAGATTTGAATTATTATATA
ATTTAGTTAAAAGCAATTTTAAATGAGGGAGGTTTCCATATGTTACGCAGCAGCAACGATGTTACGCAGC
AGGGCAGTCGCCCTAAAACAAAGTTAGGTGGCTCAAGTATGGGCATCATTCGCACATGTAGGCTCGGCCC
TGACCAAGTCAAATCCATGCGGGCTGCTCTTGATCTTTTCGGTCGTGAGTTCGGAGACGTAGCCACCTAC
TCCCAACATCAGCCGGACTCCGATTACCTCGGGAACTTGCTCCGTAGTAAGACATTCATCGCGCTTGCTG
CCTTCGACCAAGAAGCGGTTGTTGGCGCTCTCGCGGCTTACGTTCTGCCCAGGTTTGAGCAGCCGCGTAG
TGAGATCTATATCTATGATCTCGCAGTCTCCGGCGAGCACCGGAGGCAGGGCATTGCCACCGCGCTCATC
AATCTCCTCAAGCATGAGGCCAACGCGCTTGGTGCTTATGTGATCTACGTGCAAGCAGATTACGGTGACG
ATCCCGCAGTGGCTCTCTATACAAAGTTGGGCATACGGGAAGAAGTGATGCACTTTGATATCGACCCAAG
TACCGCCACCTAACAATTCGTTCAAGCCGAGATCGGCTTACGCGTCCAAAATCCCTTAACGTGAGTTTTC
GTTCCACTGAGCGTCAGACCCCGTAGAAAAGATCAAAGGATCTTCTTGAGATCCTTTTTTTCTGCGCGTA
ATCTGCTGCTTGCAAACAAAAAAACCACCGCTACCAGCGGTGGTTTGTTTGCCGGATCAAGAGCTACCAA
CTCTTTTTCCGAAGGTAACTGGCTTCAGCAGAGCGCAGATACCAAATACTGTCCTTCTAGTGTAGCCGTA
GTTAGGCCACCACTTCAAGAACTCTGTAGCACCGCCTACATACCTCGCTCTGCTAATCCTGTTACCAGTG
GCTGCTGCCAGTGGCGATAAGTCGTGTCTTACCGGGTTGGACTCAAGACGATAGTTACCGGATAAGGCGC
AGCGGTCGGGCTGAACGGGGGGTTCGTGCACACAGCCCAGCTTGGAGCGAACGACCTACACCGAACTGAG
ATACCTACAGCGTGAGCTATGAGAAAGCGCCACGCTTCCCGAAGGGAGAAAGGCGGACAGGTATCCGGTA
AGCGGCAGGGTCGGAACAGGAGAGCGCACGAGGGAGCTTCCAGGGGGAAACGCCTGGTATCTTTATAGTC
CTGTCGGGTTTCGCCACCTCTGACTTGAGCGTCGATTTTTGTGATGCTCGTCAGGGGGGCGGAGCCTATG
GAAAAACGCCAGCAACGCGGCCTTTTTACGGTTCCTGGGCTTTTGCTGGCCTTTTGCTCACATGTTCTTT
CCTGCACTAGATCCCCGGCAAGTTCATCCTTAGGGTTTCCATATCTCTTAAAAAGTCAATTTCTGCTTGA
TTAATTTCTTGTGGATTATTGTTTTTGCGGTTTTTCATTTTTTATCTCCTTGAGTATTGAATTTTTTCTT
ATATATAAATATATAGCAAAAACTATTTTTGCCAACTTTTTTACAAAAAATTTTTTATTAAAACACTTAG
GGCTTTGCTAAATTCTCTTTTAAAAGAACTTAGTAAAGCCCTATGGATTTAAGAACTGATTATACTTACG
TAGTAAAAATACTACAGATATTAATAGTATAGACCATATCAAAATCATAATCAATTTATATTTATCTAAA
ATTGTAGTCCATACAAAATACAAAAAAATTAGGTTTTTCTAAATTCTATTTTAAAAGAACTTAGTAACAC
CTAATCTCTAAATTACTTACAAAATTCTAAAATTAGATTTTTAGTTCTTCATATTTCTTTAAAAGTTTTT
TAAGAAAATCTTTTTGATTTTCAAAAATTTCATGCATCATAAAACTAGTAAATTTGGATTTTTTTTTGTA
AAAATCATAACTTTCTTGGGTTTTAAGTTGAAATCTTAATGGTTTTATTGGATTTTGCCTAGATTTTTTT
AACGCCGGACTTTCTTTATCTTTTATAAAATTATAAGAATTTTTAATACCATTTTCTATTAAATAATCTT
CTTTTATAAGCCCCTCTTGCAGTGCAGTTGCTAATCTTAAATACTTATACGCTTGAGTTTTTGCTACATC
AAAGTCTTTTATAAAATCAAGAAAAGTTTTATAACCATCAAATTTATAATATTGATTATCTTTTATTTCT
TTTAAAATTTTAATATTTTCCACCCTGTGGAATATTTCTTTTTTGAAATTGTCATTTAACTTTTCCTTTA
GTGTCTTGTAATAAGAAATTTTACTTTCATTAATCATTAAATTTTGTTCAACATAAGTATCTATCTTTTT
TGTTAAAACTTTAACAACACGTTTTTTTTCCATAAAAATTTTCCTTTATTTTTGCAACATTTTCCTTAAT
TGATATAATTGTTACTATTTTAGATTTTTTAATATCCACTTAAGAATTAATCCCTCACTAGAATATTTTT
TATTATAGAATTCATATACATGTTTTTCTAAATCTATAAATTTATCAACAATTGCTTTATTATAGGGTGT
ATCTATCTTTTCTTTTCTTAATAATCGTCTCATATTCTTTAAATAACAACAAACACTGCCGGTTTTAAAC
CTAAATTCTATGTAATATATTTTTGAAAAAGTATATACATTTTCAACCCCGTTTATTTCATACTTTACAA
AAACATTATTTATTGGTTTTCTATAACCATAGTAAATGCCTAAAAATTTGTCCCCGTCTTTCATAGGATA
TAGATAAAGTTTTTGAATCTCTGATTTATCTAATAATTTTTCAAAAAAAATTATACACCGCTTTTGTTTG
TTACTAACTACTCTATGCAATGCCTTTAATATTTTTGTGTGATATATATTTTTATCACCTTTTTTTTCTT
TCAGCAGGAAGATACTTTCTTTTGGAAATTTAATTTTTTGTTCATTTATTCTTGCAGCCTTAAGTCCGAT
TTTCATATTTAATCCTTATATAGCCTTTCTATTTAATTCTTTTAAACTCAATAAACTTTTTTGGTTTTTC
ATTAGTTCTAATAATTCGCAATAATATGTGCAAAACACTTTATTGTATTCTATTTTCTTTTGGTTATTCA
AATATTCTTTTATAATTGGCTTTAGAAGTTCAATATTTACTTCTTTTTTTAGTTGTTCAATAAGGATATT
GAAAATGTTTGTTTTTAAATCTTGATAATTTTGTTGAGAATTTTCTTTTTTTCTTTCAATTGACTTCTCT
AATTTACGCTTTATATTGTTTAAATCGCTATATTTATGACTTTCAATAATAAAATGAGGCTTAAATTTGT
AATTTTCGTATATTTTTTGGAAACTTGTTTCTAATTGTTTAGAATTATATTCATTTTTTTCAAATTCTTT
TTGAGTGTTGCATAGAATTTCCTTTAATTTTTCTTGTTTTTCTTTCATACAAGATTTAGTAAAATGTATA
TTTTTATTTTTTAGTAATTTAATTTCTATTATTTTTATGATTTTAAGTATTTTGATTATATTATCTTTAT
CAATATTTAAATTGAATAAAATTGTAAGAAAAATTGAAAGAATTTTTTTACATAAAAAGTTACATTTATT
GAAGTAATTTCTTACTTGATACTTTTCTATTTCATTAATCTTTCTTTCTTCTTTTATATTATTTTTATTA
TTTAAACACTCCTTTAAATCTACACTCCCATTTTTAGTAAATCTATCTTTAAGGCCCCTTGAAACTCTAT
TTTGAAATCTTAAATCTTTTTTTTCTTGAAAGTATTTATAGATTTTTTGGTAACATTCTTTTTTTGAAAA
ATTAAGTTGATAGTATATTTCGGTCCCCAAATTTACCCCTAAGTGTTTGTGATAATTAGTTGTGACTTTA
AATTCTTTTTCTAATTTGTAAAGGTAATTTTGCAGTGTTTTTAGTTTAACGGGTGTTTGACTATTTCTTT
TAAGGTTTTCATTAAAGTAATAGAGTATGTTTTTTTGTGTGTATTTCTTATATGTTTTATTTATGTACGC
TAGTGTTGAGATAAGAACTACTAATTTATACTGTAATTTATTGTAGCAAGTTGTGGTTTTACTGGTTTTG
TTTATATTAGATAAGTTTTCCATTTATAGCTCCTTGAATACCGGATTTTTTATCTATAAAGTATATATAT
CACAATTTTGATTTAAAAGTAAATTCTTTTTTTAAAAATACAAAAATTTTTTATAAATTATATAGACCAT
GATATTGTATTAATACTAATTGATTTTAATTTAAGGTTGAACTAAAATAAACATAGTTTTGTAGAAAATA
ATTTTTCATTATTTTGCTACTTGATATTGGATCGTAAAAATATTAGGGCTTTACAAAGTTCTTTTAAAAG
AGAATTAGTAAAGCCCTAAGTCTTTTAATAAAAAATTTTTTGTAAAAAAGTTGGCAAAAATAGTTTTTGC
TATATATTTATATATAAGAAAAAATTCAATACTCAAGGAGATAAAAAATGGAAAACTTAAACAATAATCC
ACAAAAAATTAATCAAATAAATAAGCAAACTAATTTTATTGGTTTTGAAAATTTTATAGAACTTGATAAT
CAAGTTAATCAAACTAAAGAAAAAAGTAAATTAAGTAAGATAGGTAAGAAATTACCCGGAATAAGCAGTC
AAGTCTAGTGCGGCCGCGCCCAATACGCAAACCGCCTCTCCCCGCGCGTTGGCCGATTCATTAATGCAGC
TGGCACGACAGGTTTCCCGACTGGAAAGCGGGCAGTGAGCGCAACGCAATTAATGTGAGTTAGCTCACTC
ATTAGGCACCCCAGGCTTTACACTTTATGCTTCCGGCTCGTATGTTGTGTGGAA
Features (pLannotate 1.2.2; 11 found; start..end, strand, type, name):
      1..17      +  protein_bind   lac operator: The lac repressor binds to the lac operator to inhibit transcription in E. coli. This inhibition can be relieved by adding lactose or isopropyl-β-D-thiogalactopyranoside (IPTG). lac repressor encoded by lacI
     62..286     +  CDS            fliD (fragment): FLID_BORBU - Protein inferred from homology: Swiss-Prot protein existence level 3. Required for the morphogenesis and for the elongation of the flagellar filament by facilitating polymerization of the flagellin monomers at the tip of growing filament. Forms a capping structure, which prevents flagellin subunits (transported through the central channel of the flagellum) from leaking out without polymerization at the distal end (By similarity). From Borrelia burgdorferi (strain ATCC 35210 / B31 / CIP 102532 / DSM 4680).
    419..1126    +  CDS            mCherry: mCherry is a basic (constitutively fluorescent) red fluorescent protein published in 2004, derived from Discosoma sp.. It is reported to be a very rapidly-maturing monomer with low acid sensitivity.
   1136..1290    +  CDS            lacZα (fragment): LacZα fragment of β-galactosidase; lacZ fragment
   1309..1683    +  CDS            hslU (fragment): HSLU_BORBU - Protein inferred from homology: Swiss-Prot protein existence level 3. ATPase subunit of a proteasome-like degradation complex; this subunit has chaperone activity. The binding of ATP and its subsequent hydrolysis by HslU are essential for unfolding of protein substrates subsequently hydrolyzed by HslV. HslU recognizes the N-terminal part of its protein substrates and unfolds these before they are guided to HslV for hydrolysis. From Borrelia burgdorferi (strain ATCC 35210 / B31 / CIP 102532 / DSM 4680).
   1720..2253    +  CDS            GmR: gentamycin acetyltransferase; aacC1; confers resistance to gentamycin
   2356..2944    +  rep_origin     ori: high-copy-number ColE1/pMB1/pBR322/pUC origin of replication
   3911..3927    -  promoter       ADH1 promoter (fragment): S. cerevisiae ADH1; promoter for alcohol dehydrogenase 1
   6316..6408    +  CDS            lacI (fragment): lac repressor; lacI; The lac repressor binds to the lac operator to inhibit transcription in E. coli. This inhibition can be relieved by adding lactose or isopropyl-β-D-thiogalactopyranoside (IPTG).
   6421..6442    +  protein_bind   CAP binding site: CAP binding activates transcription in the presence of cAMP. E. coli catabolite activator protein
   6457..6487    +  promoter       lac promoter: promoter for the E. coli lac operon
