[The description below was written by a language model from this plasmid's Addgene catalogue record and pLannotate feature annotations shown in this document.]
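Description:
pBSV2G_PflaB-mCherryBb is a 6,494-bp gentamicin-resistant shuttle vector built on the pBSV2G_2 backbone for use in both Escherichia coli and the Lyme disease spirochete Borrelia burgdorferi. In E. coli it is maintained at high copy through a ColE1/pUC-type origin. Selection in either host relies on the aacC1 gentamicin acetyltransferase gene (GmR). A fragment annotated as B. burgdorferi hslU lies immediately upstream of GmR. It probably reflects a borrelial promoter region driving the marker, although the record does not name that promoter. A stretch of roughly 3.4 kb between the origin and the lac remnants carries no meaningful annotation apart from a 17-bp "ADH1 promoter" hit that is almost certainly spurious. The elements that support replication in B. burgdorferi presumably lie in this stretch, but the feature table does not identify them.

The payload is an mCherry coding sequence under the control of the flagellin (flaB) promoter. The "Bb" suffix suggests a version adapted for B. burgdorferi, and the insert is listed as synthetic. The promoter is not annotated as such. However, a fliD fragment followed by an unannotated gap sits directly upstream of mCherry, which fits native borrelial sequence from the region upstream of flaB. The cassette sits within a lacZα-derived cloning region, flanked by the lac promoter/operator, a CAP binding site and lacI and lacZα fragments, with M13 priming sites used for sequencing. The two feature tables describe the same circular sequence with slightly different start coordinates.

The plasmid belongs to a toolkit of fluorescent proteins, promoters and selectable markers for B. burgdorferi. It provides flaB promoter-driven red fluorescence for labelling and imaging the spirochete.
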