Addgene plasmid #118230: pBSV2G_PflaB-mCherryBb
Purpose: Gentamicin-resistant E.coli/B. burgdorferi shuttle vector; Encodes flagellin promoter driven mCherry
Depositing lab: Christine Jacobs-Wagner. Depositing organization: Yale University. Publication: Fluorescent Proteins, Promoters, and Selectable Markers for Applications in the Lyme Disease Spirochete Borrelia burgdorferi. Takacs CN, Kloos ZA, Scott M, Rosa PA, Jacobs-Wagner C. Appl Environ Microbiol. 2018 Oct 12. pii: AEM.01824-18. doi: 10.1128/AEM.01824-18. PubMed 30315081.
Backbone
  Vector backbone: pBSV2G_2
  Vector type: Bacterial Expression
Growth in bacteria
  Bacterial resistance: Gentamicin, 10 μg/mL
  Growth temperature: 30°C
  Growth strain: DH5alpha
  Copy number: High Copy
Gene/Insert
  Gene/Insert name: flagellin promoter driven mCherry
  Species: Synthetic
  Cloning method: Restriction Enzyme; 5′ cloning site Unknown (unknown if destroyed)
  Sequencing primers: 5′ M13R; 3′ M13F(-21)
Terms and licenses: Academic/Nonprofit Terms; Industry Terms: Not Available to Industry
Depositor comments: Please visit https://www.biorxiv.org/content/early/2018/09/21/363390 for bioRxiv preprint.
How to cite: pBSV2G_PflaB-mCherryBb was a gift from Christine Jacobs-Wagner (Addgene plasmid # 118230 ; http://n2t.net/addgene:118230 ; RRID:Addgene_118230)
